Addgene plasmid #25535: PDXK
Purpose: Bacterial expression for structure determination; may not be full ORF
Depositing lab: Cheryl Arrowsmith. Depositing organization: University of Toronto.
Backbone
  Vector backbone: pET28a-LIC
  Backbone manufacturer: SGC
  Backbone size w/o insert (bp): 7328
  Vector type: Bacterial Expression
Growth in bacteria
  Bacterial resistance: Kanamycin, 50 μg/mL
  Growth temperature: 37°C
  Growth strain: DH5alpha
  Copy number: Low Copy
Gene/Insert
  Gene/Insert name: PDXK (alt names: PDB: 2AJP; Pyridoxal Kinase)
  Species: H. sapiens (human)
  Insert size (bp): 921
  GenBank ID: NP_003672
  Entrez Gene: PDXK (a.k.a. C21orf124, C21orf97, HEL-S-1a, HMSN6C, PKH, PNK, PRED79)
  Tag / fusion protein: His (N terminal on insert)
  Cloning method: Restriction Enzyme
  Sequencing primers: 5′ T7; 3′ T7-term
Terms and licenses: Academic/Nonprofit Terms; Industry Terms: Not Available to Industry
Depositor comments: PDB: 2AJP http://www.thesgc.org/structures/2AJP/
How to cite: PDXK was a gift from Cheryl Arrowsmith (Addgene plasmid # 25535 ; http://n2t.net/addgene:25535 ; RRID:Addgene_25535)
