[The description below was written by a language model from this plasmid's Addgene catalogue record.]
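Description:
PDXK is a bacterial expression plasmid built on pET28a-LIC, a ligation-independent-cloning derivative of the pET28a vector produced by a structural genomics group. It carries kanamycin resistance for selection in E. coli and is recorded as low copy, consistent with the pBR322-type origin generally found in pET vectors. The backbone is listed at 7328 bp without the insert. No feature table is provided, so individual backbone elements are not itemised. However, the listed sequencing primers (T7 forward and T7 terminator reverse) indicate that the insert sits between a T7 promoter and T7 terminator. This is the standard pET arrangement, in which transcription depends on T7 RNA polymerase supplied by an appropriate expression host. The DH5alpha strain named in the record serves for plasmid propagation rather than for protein production.

The insert is a 921 bp coding sequence from human PDXK, which encodes pyridoxal kinase, the enzyme that phosphorylates vitamin B6 vitamers to generate the cofactor pyridoxal 5'-phosphate. It is fused to an N-terminal His tag, which allows the recombinant protein to be purified by immobilised metal affinity chromatography. The stated purpose is bacterial expression for structure determination, and the record cautions that the insert may not be the full open reading frame, since constructs of this kind are often trimmed to favour crystallisation. The exact residue boundaries are not given. The depositor links the construct to a deposited crystal structure of pyridoxal kinase, so its typical use is producing purified human PDXK for crystallographic, biophysical or enzymatic studies.
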