>Addgene plasmid #25535 | PDXK | depositor partial sequence | sequence record 11939 | Author sequence
CGGGTGCTCTCCATACAGAGCCACGTCATCCGCGGCTACGTGGGCAACCGGGCGGCCACGTTCCCGCTGC
AGGTTTTGGGATTTGAGATTGACGCGGTGAACTCTGTCCAGTTTTCAAACCACACAGGCTATGCCCACTG
GAAGGGCCAAGTGCTGAATTCAGATGAGCTCCAGGAGTTGTACGAAGGCCTGAGGCTGAACAACATGAAT
AAATATGACTACGTGCTCACAGGTTATACGAGGGACAAGTCGTTCCTGGCCATGGTGGTGGACATTGTGC
AGGAGCTGAAGCAGCAGAACCCCAGGCTGGTGTACGTGTGTGATCCAGTCTTGGGTGACAAGTGGGACGG
CGAAGGCTCGATGTACGTCCCGGAGGACCTCCTTCCCGTCTACAAAGAAAAAGTGGTGCCGCTTGCAGAC
ATTATCACGCCCAACCAGTTTGAGGCCGAGTTACTGAGTGGCCGGAAGATCCACAGCCAGGAGGAAGCCT
TGCGGGTGATGGACATGCTGCACTCTATGGGCCCCGACACCGTGGTCATCACCAGCTCCGACCTGCCCTC
CCCGCAGGGCAGCAACTACCTGATTGTGCTGGGGAGTCAGAGGAGGAGGAATCCCGCTGGCTCCGTGGTG
ATGGAACGCATCCGGATGGACATTCGCAAAGTGGACGCCGTCTTTGTGGGCACTGGGGACCTGTTTGCTG
CCATGCTCCTGGCGTGGACACACAAGCACCCCAATAACCTCAAGGTGGCCTGTGAGAAGACCGTGTCTAC
CTTGCACCACGTTCTGCAGAGGACCATCCAGTGTGCAAAAGCCCAGGCCGGGGAAGGAGTGAGGCCCAGC
CCCATGCAGCTGGAGCTGCGGATGGTGCAGAGCAAAAGGGACATCGAGGACCCAGAGATCGTCGTCCAGG
CCACGGTGCTG
