>Addgene plasmid #25535 | PDXK | addgene partial sequence | sequence record 31518 | 25535 with T7
ATTCCCTCTGAAATATTTTGTTTAACTTTAAGAAGGAGATATACCATGGGCAGCAGCCATCATCATCATC
ATCACAGCAGCGGCCTGGTTCCGCGTGGTAGTCGGGTGCTCTCCATACAGAGCCACGTCATCCGCGGCTA
CGTGGGCAACCGGGCGGCCACGTTCCCGCTGCAGGTTTTGGGATTTGAGATTGACGCGGTGAACTCTGTC
CAGTTTTCAAACCACACAGGCTATGCCCACTGGAAGGGCCAAGTGCTGAATTCAGATGAGCTCCAGGAGT
TGTACGAAGGCCTGAGGCTGAACAACATGAATAAATATGACTACGTGCTCACAGGTTATACGAGGGACAA
GTCGTTCCTGGCCATGGTGGTGGACATTGTGCAGGAGCTGAAGCAGCAGAACCCCAGGCTGGTGTACGTG
TGTGATCCAGTCTTGGGTGACAAGTGGGACGGCGAAGGCTCGATGTACGTCCCGGAGGACCTCCTTCCCG
TCTACAAAGAAAAAGTGGTGCCGCTTGCAGACATTATCACGCCCAACCAGTTTGAGGCCGAGTTACTGAG
TGGCCGGAAGATCCACAGCCAGGAGGAAGCCTTGCGGGTGATGGACATGCTGCACTCTATGGGCCCCGAC
ACCGTGGTCATCACCAGCTCCGACCTGCCCTCCCCGCAGGGCAGCAACTACCTGATTGTGCTGGGGAGTC
AGAGGAGGAGGAATCCCGCTGGCTCCGTGGTGATGGAACGCATCCGGATGGACATTCGCAAAGTGGACGC
CGTCTTTGTGGGCACTGGGGACCTGTTTGCTGCCATGCTCCTGGCGTGGACACACAAGCACCCCAATAAC
CTCAAGGTGGCCTGTGAGAAGACCGTGTCTACCTTGCACCACGTTCTGC
